LOCUS       Exported 2023 bp ds-DNA circular SYN 12-MAY-2021
DEFINITION  In situ hybridization and RNAi studies in planarians.
ACCESSION   .
VERSION     .
KEYWORDS    Pgr_frz-4
SOURCE      synthetic DNA construct
  ORGANISM  synthetic DNA construct
REFERENCE   1 (bases 1 to 2023)
  AUTHORS   Accorsi A, Williams MM, Ross EJ, Robb SMC, Elliott SA, Tu KC,
            Sanchez Alvarado A
  TITLE     Hands-On Classroom Activities for Exploring Regeneration and Stem
            Cell Biology with Planarians
  JOURNAL   The American Biology Teacher 79(3):208-223. Mar 2017.
REFERENCE   2 (bases 1 to 2023)
  AUTHORS   .
  TITLE     Direct Submission
  JOURNAL   Exported May 12, 2021 from SnapGene Server 1.1.58
            http://www.snapgene.com
FEATURES             Location/Qualifiers
     source          1..2023
                     /organism="synthetic DNA construct"
                     /mol_type="other DNA"
ORIGIN
        1 ggatgaaaac gtagtcaagg ttcaaagtat tatcacaaat gtcaaaaatt taaataaaaa
       61 tcgaaatatt cttattttca ttattgacga aaagtcgaag ttgtagcgca attgacgtat
      121 ttgtgtgtgt gtgtgtttgt tggctgaaaa cctgggagat ctttttattc ttcaatgcct
      181 actggatgct tcgctgattg atgaattgtg tggcgccacg attccctcaa tgggtgtctg
      241 ggatgtgacg cctcgagttg actgggactc tgatactggg gcgtaattcc agccctgggt
      301 tggactacta cagtcactgt gcttcagata tgagtaatta ttcgtgatcg gattcacaac
      361 ttcgatctgt ttcatctcac actgttgttg gccatctttt ttggcccctc taccgcaatt
      421 ttgaaacgat tttttgttgc cccagatcca tattccagac gtgatcccaa tgacaagatt
      481 catgaatatt cttagcatcc tcatctccac agatggcagc gcgggctgga ttatatcgac
      541 acacttggcc aaggaccagg acagaccttt gaaagtcaca caatctgagg agtattcata
      601 gagggccttc agcattacgt caaagtatgg ggtcttgaag acgtctataa catagctgac
      661 aatagtgcaa gtcactggca ctatgtaaag aatggagaaa accccaattt ttgccatcaa
      721 cttctcaagc cgctttaaat ttgacggatc tatacaacta ggctgtcgca gaaatgattt
      781 tctgaccttg agtattgagt agtatcctag tccaagaaat gtgaccccaa tgagcaaata
      841 tacgatttgc gggaccaata taaagccaat caaagcgtct ttgtcgttgt taccaacaaa
      901 acactggcca gtcaattcat cggcgtcgat tttatggaga ataagcacaa aaatggattt
      961 cagtgctgga ataccccaac taatgagatg tagtacactg ctgatggact caatggcctc
     1021 gtagccccaa tgtctagacg ctgaaagaaa ccacgtgacc gttaatatca cccaccacag
     1081 ggcgctggca gaactgaaga agtacaacat taggaagtta atcttacacc aggtcgtctc
     1141 attgccataa ccgaccaagt agtccaactg ctcgtcgaac ggacgacaaa tgacgttccg
     1201 tcgccctaat atagcaccta aaagactgcc gcaagaatgg aaaaagtagc acattgacag
     1261 gaagacaatt ggcttctctg gatacatgaa tctgttagtg ttgcaggaaa acgtgatgat
     1321 ggtgaagagt gacgatatca aacacaagag gctccatcca atcagccaaa tactggcaaa
     1381 tgtcttatcg tctaggttga accgtatatc ggcgtcacac cgatgcatac atgttgtgtt
     1441 tggcaactga cccatattga tctgagatgg tagacacgtt gtacttgcaa atgaaccggc
     1501 cttcttcaac aattccattt gatgcatgtt tttgtcattt ttctttcgtg ccttatccag
     1561 ttgctggaag agttctttca ttgtctctga attatttggc tctttggtga cttctttgtc
     1621 ttgactgaat gaatctgggg tcaagcacat tttcccggtt ccaggaagtt tctcacagtc
     1681 cagttcatta ggccacggta cattataagt gctcgtcata aagggctcac agcgggactt
     1741 cacatgctga cagaaccgtt gacagggttg caccgatgga gtcgatgtcg cagcttccgc
     1801 atcacaaatg ggaaagtaca tcgaacagag aaataatttc aaataatgac tacattggag
     1861 attaatcaac ggatagtagt cccggactcg tttgctagcc tcattctggg aataaattcc
     1921 catttgattg ggcattctcg tatgagtata cctgacgtcc tggcaaaccg gttcagtgat
     1981 cactgtacac tgcttgtaca cgtcattcga tcctttctca gac
//
