>Addgene plasmid #107663 | Pgr_frz-4 | addgene full sequence | sequence record 209334 | Addgene NGS Result
CAGGAAACAGCTATGACCATGTAATACGACTCACTATAGGGGATCCTCAAAAAACCCCTCAAGACCCGTT
TAGAGGCCCCAAGGGGTTATGTGGAAGTAATACGACTCACTATAGGGCGAATTGGGTACCGGGCCCGGCC
AATTCTACCCGAGATCCATATTCCAGACGTGATCCCAATGACAAGATTCATGAATATTCTTAGCATCCTC
ATCTCCACAGATGGCAGCGCGGGCTGGATTATATCGACACACTTGGCCAAGGACCAGGACAGACCTTTGA
AAGTCACACAATCTGAGGAGTATTCATAGAGGGCCTTCAGCATTACGTCAAAGTATGGGGTCTTGAAGAC
GTCTATAACATAGCTGACAATAGTGCAAGTCACTGGCACTATGTAAAGAATGGAGAAAACCCCAATTTTT
GCCATCAACTTCTCAAGCCGCTTTAAATTTGACGGATCTATACAACTAGGCTGTCTCAGAAATGATTTTC
TGACCTTGAGTATTGAGTAGTATCCTAGTCCTAGAAATGTGACCCCAATGAGCAAATATACGATTTGCGG
GACCAATATAAAGCCAATCAAGGCGTCTTTGTCGTTGTTGCCAACAAAACACTGGCCAGTCAATTCATCG
GCGTCGATTTTATGGAGAATAAGCACAAAAATGGATTTCAGTGCTGGAATACCCCAACTAATGAGATGTA
GTACACTGCTGATGGACTCAATGGCCTCGTAGCCCCAATGTCTAGACGCTGAAAGAAACCACGTGACCGT
TAACATCACCCACCACAGGGCGCTGGCAGAACTGAAGAAGTACAACATTAGGAAGTTAATCTTACACCAG
GTCGTCTCATTGCCATAACCGACCAAGTAGTCCAACTGCTCGTCGAACGGACGACAAATGACGTTCCGTC
GCCCCAATATAGCACCTAAAAGACTGCCGCAAGAATGGAAGAAGTAGCACATTGACAGGAAGACAATTGG
CTTCTCTGGATACATGAATCGGTTAGTGTTGCAGGAAAACGTGATGATGGTAAAGAGTGACGATATCAAA
CACAAGAGGCTCCATCCAATCAGCCAAATACTGGCAAATGTCTTATCGTCTAGGTTGAACCGTATATCGG
CGTCACACCGATGCATACATGTTGTGTTCGGCAACTGACCCATATTGATCTGAGATGGTAGACACATTGT
ACTTGCAAATGAACCGGCCTTCTTCAACAATTCCATTTGGTGCATGTTTTTGTCATTTTTCTTTCGTGCC
TTATCCAGTTGCTGGAAGAGTTCTTTCATTGTCTCTGAATTATTTGGCTCTTTGGTGACTTCTTTGTCTT
GACTGAATGAATCTGGGGTCAAGCACATTTTCCCGGTTCCAGGAAGTTTCTCACAGTCCAGTTCATTAGG
CCACGGTACATTGTAAGTGCTCGTCATAAAGGGCTCACAGCGGGACTTCACATGCTGACAGAACCGTTGA
CATGGTTGCACCGATGGGGTCGATGTCGCAGCTTCCGCATCACAAATGGGAAAGTACATCGAACAGAGAA
ATAATTTCAAATAATGACTGCATTGGAGATTAATCAACGGATAGTAGTCCCGGACTCGTTTGCTAGCCTC
ATTCTGGGAATAAATTCCCATTTGATTGGGCATTCTCGTATGAGTATACCTGACGTCCTGGCAAACCGGT
TCCGTGATCACTGTACACTGCTTGTACACGTCATTCGATCCTTTCTCAGCGGGATGGTAATGCCGCTAGC
CATGGAACCGGTGGATCCACTAGTTCTAGAGCGGCCGCCACCGCGGTGGAGCTCGAATTCATCGATGATA
TCAGATCTGCCGGTCTCCCTATAGTGAGTCGTATTACTTCCTAGCATAACCCCTTGGGGCCTCTAAACGG
GTCTTGAGGGGTTTTTTGCTTAAGACTGGCCGTCGTTTTACAACGTCGTGACTGGGAAAACATCCATGCT
AGCGTTAACGCGAGAGTAGGGAACTGCCAGGCATCAAATAAAACGAAAGGCTCAGTCGGAAGACTGGGCC
TTTCGTTTTATCTGTTGTTTGTCGGTGAACGCTCTCCTGAGTAGGACAAATCCGCCGGGAGCGGATTTGA
ACGTTGTGAAGCAACGGCCCGGAGGGTGGCGGGCAGGACGCCCGCCATAAACTGCCAGGCATCAAACTAA
GCAGAAGGCCATCCTGACGGATGGCCTTTTTGCGTTTCTACAAACTCTTCCTGGCTAGCGGTACGCGTAT
TAATTGCGTTGCGCTCACTGCCCGCTTTCCAGTCGGGAAACCTGTCGTGCCAGCTGCATTAATGAATCGG
CCAACGCGCGGGGAGAGGCGGTTTGCGTATTGGGCGCTCTTCCGCTTCCTCGCTCACTGACTCGCTGCGC
TCGGTCGTTCGGCTGCGGCGAGCGGTATCAGCTCACTCAAAGGCGGTAATACGGTTATCCACAGAATCAG
GGGATAACGCAGGAAAGAACATGTGAGCAAAAGGCCAGCAAAAGGCCAGGAACCGTAAAAAGGCCGCGTT
GCTGGCGTTTTTCCATAGGCTCCGCCCCCCTGACGAGCATCACAAAAATCGACGCTCAAGTCAGAGGTGG
CGAAACCCGACAGGACTATAAAGATACCAGGCGTTTCCCCCTGGAAGCTCCCTCGTGCGCTCTCCTGTTC
CGACCCTGCCGCTTACCGGATACCTGTCCGCCTTTCTCCCTTCGGGAAGCGTGGCGCTTTCTCATAGCTC
ACGCTGTAGGTATCTCAGTTCGGTGTAGGTCGTTCGCTCCAAGCTGGGCTGTGTGCACGAACCCCCCGTT
CAGCCCGACCGCTGCGCCTTATCCGGTAACTATCGTCTTGAGTCCAACCCGGTAAGACACGACTTATCGC
CACTGGCAGCAGCCACTGGTAACAGGATTAGCAGAGCGAGGTATGTAGGCGGTGCTACAGAGTTCTTGAA
GTGGTGGCCTAACTACGGCTACACTAGAAGAACAGTATTTGGTATCTGCGCTCTGCTGAAGCCAGTTACC
TTCGGAAAAAGAGTTGGTAGCTCTTGATCCGGCAAACAAACCACCGCTGGTAGCGGTGGTTTTTTTGTTT
GCAAGCAGCAGATTACGCGCAGAAAAAAAGGATCTCAAGAAGATCCTTTGATCTTTTCTACGGGGTCTGA
CGCTCAGTGGAACGACGCGTAACTCACGTTAAGGGATTTTGGTCATGAGCTTGCGCCGTCCCGTCAAGTC
AGCGTAATGCTCTGCCAGTGTTACAACCAATTAACCAATTCTGATTAGAAAAACTCATCGAGCATCAAAT
GAAACTGCAATTTATTCATATCAGGATTATCAATACCATATTTTTGAAAAAGCCGTTTCTGTAATGAAGG
AGAAAACTCACCGAGGCAGTTCCATAGGATGGCAAGATCCTGGTATCGGTCTGCGATTCCGACTCGTCCA
ACATCAATACAACCTATTAATTTCCCCTCGTCAAAAATAAGGTTATCAAGTGAGAAATCACCATGAGTGA
CGACTGAATCCGGTGAGAATGGCAAAAGTTTATGCATTTCTTTCCAGACTTGTTCAACAGGCCAGCCATT
ACGCTCGTCATCAAAATCACTCGCATCAACCAAACCGTTATTCATTCGTGATTGCGCCTGAGCGAGACGA
AATACGCGATCGCTGTTAAAAGGACAATTACAAACAGGAATCGAATGCAACCGGCGCAGGAACACTGCCA
GCGCATCAACAATATTTTCACCTGAATCAGGATATTCTTCTAATACCTGGAATGCTGTTTTTCCGGGGAT
CGCAGTGGTGAGTAACCATGCATCATCAGGAGTACGGATAAAATGCTTGATGGTCGGAAGAGGCATAAAT
TCCGTCAGCCAGTTTAGTCTGACCATCTCATCTGTAACATCATTGGCAACGCTACCTTTGCCATGTTTCA
GAAACAACTCTGGCGCATCGGGCTTCCCATACAAGCGATAGATTGTCGCACCTGATTGCCCGACATTATC
GCGAGCCCATTTATACCCATATAAATCAGCATCCATGTTGGAATTTAATCGCGGCCTCGACGTTTCCCGT
TGAATATGGCTCATAACACCCCTTGTATTACTGTTTATGTAAGCAGACAGTTTTATTGTTCATGATGATA
TATTTTTATCTTGTGCAATGTAACATCAGAGATTTTGAGACACGGGCCAGAGCTGC
Features (pLannotate 1.2.2; 12 found; start..end, strand, type, name):
     22..40      +  promoter       T7 promoter: promoter for bacteriophage T7 RNA polymerase
     48..91      -  terminator     T7 terminator (fragment): transcription terminator for bacteriophage T7 RNA polymerase
     98..116     +  promoter       T7 promoter: promoter for bacteriophage T7 RNA polymerase
   1758..1804    -  misc_feature   MCS (fragment): pBluescript multiple cloning site
   1838..1856    -  promoter       T7 promoter: promoter for bacteriophage T7 RNA polymerase
   1861..1908    +  terminator     T7 terminator: transcription terminator for bacteriophage T7 RNA polymerase
   1915..1951    +  CDS            lacZα (fragment): LacZα fragment of β-galactosidase; lacZ fragment
   1998..2041    -  terminator     rrnB T1 terminator: Escherichia coli rrnB; transcription terminator T1 from the E. coli rrnB gene
   2173..2200    +  terminator     rrnB T2 terminator: transcription terminator T2 from the E. coli rrnB gene
   2255..2347    -  CDS            lacI (fragment): lac repressor; lacI; The lac repressor binds to the lac operator to inhibit transcription in E. coli. This inhibition can be relieved by adding lactose or isopropyl-β-D-thiogalactopyranoside (IPTG).
   2530..3118    -  rep_origin     ori: high-copy-number ColE1/pMB1/pBR322/pUC origin of replication
   3265..4074    -  CDS            KanR: aminoglycoside phosphotransferase; aph(3')-Ia; confers resistance to kanamycin in bacteria or G418 (Geneticin®) in eukaryotes
