[The description below was written by a language model from this plasmid's Addgene catalogue record, the feature table of its GenBank file and pLannotate feature annotations shown in this document.]
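Description:
Pgr_frz-4 is a bacterial plasmid built on the pPR-T4P backbone that carries a frz-4 fragment from the planarian Phagocata gracilis, inserted by ligation-independent cloning. It is catalogued as a template for in situ hybridization and RNAi studies in planarians, and it comes from a set of materials developed for classroom activities on regeneration and stem cell biology. The plasmid is propagated in E. coli using a high-copy ColE1/pUC-type origin and is selected with kanamycin through an aph(3')-Ia (KanR) gene.

In the annotated full sequence, the unannotated region that presumably holds the insert is bracketed by opposing T7 promoters, one reading in from each side. T7 terminators lie just outside these promoters, and there is an additional T7 promoter upstream. This convergent arrangement lets both strands be transcribed by T7 RNA polymerase. The resulting complementary RNAs can anneal into double-stranded RNA for knockdown experiments, either in vitro or in a T7 polymerase-expressing bacterial strain. Transcription from a single side can yield strand-specific riboprobes for in situ hybridization. Remnants of a pBluescript-type multiple cloning site, lacZα and lacI fragments, and the rrnB T1 and T2 terminators are also detected and appear to be backbone leftovers rather than functional expression elements.

The records do not fully agree on size. The catalogue lists a 2,023 bp insert in a 2,636 bp backbone, and the held GenBank file is 2,023 bp with no annotated features, so it likely represents the insert alone. The sequenced plasmid is 4,186 nt, and the gap between the flanking promoters is somewhat shorter than the stated insert length. The record does not define which portion of frz-4 is cloned.
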