Addgene plasmid #107663: Pgr_frz-4
Purpose: In situ hybridization and RNAi studies in planarians
Depositing lab: Alejandro Sánchez. Depositing organization: Stowers Institute for Medical Research. Publication: Hands-On Classroom Activities for Exploring Regeneration and Stem Cell Biology with Planarians. Accorsi A, Williams MM, Ross EJ, Robb SMC, Elliott SA, Tu KC, Sanchez Alvarado A. The American Biology Teacher 79(3):208-223. Mar 2017. 10.1525/abt.2017.79.3.208.
Backbone
  Vector backbone: pPR-T4P
  Backbone size w/o insert (bp): 2636
  Vector type: RNAi ; In situ hybridization
Growth in bacteria
  Bacterial resistance: Kanamycin, 50 μg/mL
  Growth temperature: 37°C
  Growth strain: DH5alpha
  Copy number: Unknown
Gene/Insert
  Gene/Insert name: frz-4
  Species: Phagocata gracilis
  Insert size (bp): 2023
  Cloning method: Ligation Independent Cloning
Terms and licenses: Academic/Nonprofit Terms; Industry Terms: Not Available to Industry
How to cite: Pgr_frz-4 was a gift from Alejandro Sánchez (Addgene plasmid # 107663 ; http://n2t.net/addgene:107663 ; RRID:Addgene_107663)
